>Addgene plasmid #239739 | pKG3660_pGEEC570_pShip-ZF10.BSx8-ybTATA-spacer-mRuby2-bGH | addgene full sequence | sequence record 475974 | Addgene NGS Result
GGTTAATTGGTTGTAACATTATTCAGATTGGGCCCCGTTCCACTGAGCGTCAGACCCCGTAGAAAAGATC
AAAGGATCTTCTTGAGATCCTTTTTTTCTGCGCGTAATCTGCTGCTTGCAAACAAAAAAACCACCGCTAC
CAGCGGTGGTTTGTTTGCCGGATCAAGAGCTACCAACTCTTTTTCCGAAGGTAACTGGCTTCAGCAGAGC
GCAGATACCAAATACTGTTCTTCTAGTGTAGCCGTAGTTAGGCCACCACTTCAAGAACTCTGTAGCACCG
CCTACATACCTCGCTCTGCTAATCCTGTTACCAGTGGCTGCTGCCAGTGGCGATAAGTCGTGTCTTACCG
GGTTGGACTCAAGACGATAGTTACCGGATAAGGCGCAGCGGTCGGGCTGAACGGGGGGTTCGTGCACACA
GCCCAGCTTGGAGCGAACGACCTACACCGAACTGAGATACCTACAGCGTGAGCTATGAGAAAGCGCCACG
CTTCCCGAAGGGAGAAAGGCGGACAGGTATCCGGTAAGCGGCAGGGTCGGAACAGGAGAGCGCACGAGGG
AGCTTCCAGGGGGAAACGCCTGGTATCTTTATAGTCCTGTCGGGTTTCGCCACCTCTGACTTGAGCGTCG
ATTTTTGTGATGCTCGTCAGGGGGGCGGAGCCTATGGAAAAACGCCAGCAACGCGGCCTTTTTACGGTTC
CTGGCCTTTTGCTGGCCTTTTGCTCACATGTTCTTTCCTGCGTTATCCCCTGATTCTGTGGATAACCGTA
TTACCGCTAGCATGGATCTCGGGGACGTCTAACTACTAAGCGAGAGTAGGGAACTGCCAGGCATCAAATA
AAACGAAAGGCTCAGTCGGAAGACTGGGCCTTTCGTTTTATCTGTTGTTTGTCGGTGAACGCTCTCCTGA
GTAGGACAAATCCGCCGGGAGCGGATTTGAACGTTGTGAAGCAACGGCCCGGAGGGTGGCGGGCAGGACG
CCCGCCATAAACTGCCAGGCATCAAACTAAGCAGAAGGCCATCCTGACGGATGGCCTTTTTGCGTTTCTA
CAAACTCTTCCTGTTAGTTAGTTACTTAAGCTCGGGCCCACCTGCAGTCTACTTACTGACGATTGAGTAA
CACTGTATCTAGTCTACCTACAGGGCTCGGCGTAGCCGATGTCGCGCGGATAGCGTCAACCTCTTCGGCG
TAGCCGATGTCGCGCAATCAGTTCTCCCGAGGTCGGCGTAGCCGATGTCGCGCAGAGCCGTGCTTCCAAT
ACGGCGTAGCCGATGTCGCGCCGGGTTTCGTAACAATCGCATGAGGATTCGCAACGCCTTCGGCGTAGCC
GATGTCGCGCTCCCGTCTCAGTAAAGGTCGGCGTAGCCGATGTCGCGCAATCGGACTGCCTTCGTACGGC
GTAGCCGATGTCGCGCGTATCAGTCGCCTCGGAACGGCGTAGCCGATGTCGCGCATTCGTAAGAGGCTCA
CTCTCCCTTACACGGAGTGGATAGGATCCTCTAGAGGGTATATAATGGGGGCCACTAGTCTACTACCAGA
GCTCATCGCTAGCGCTACCGGATCAATGGCCACCATGGTGTCTAAGGGCGAAGAGCTGATCAAGGAAAAT
ATGCGTATGAAGGTGGTCATGGAAGGTTCGGTCAACGGCCACCAATTCAAATGCACAGGTGAAGGAGAAG
GCAATCCGTACATGGGAACTCAAACCATGAGGATCAAAGTCATCGAGGGAGGACCCCTGCCATTTGCCTT
TGACATTCTTGCCACGTCGTTCATGTATGGCAGCCGTACTTTTATCAAGTACCCGAAAGGCATTCCTGAT
TTCTTTAAACAGTCCTTTCCTGAGGGTTTTACTTGGGAAAGAGTTACGAGATACGAAGATGGTGGAGTCG
TCACCGTCATGCAGGACACCAGCCTTGAGGATGGCTGTCTCGTTTACCACGTCCAAGTCAGAGGGGTAAA
CTTTCCCTCCAATGGTCCCGTGATGCAGAAGAAGACCAAGGGTTGGGAGCCTAATACAGAGATGATGTAT
CCAGCAGATGGTGGTCTGAGGGGATACACTCATATGGCACTGAAAGTTGATGGTGGTGGCCATCTGTCTT
GCTCTTTCGTAACAACTTACAGGTCAAAAAAGACCGTCGGGAACATCAAGATGCCCGGTATCCATGCCGT
TGATCACCGCCTGGAAAGGTTAGAGGAAAGTGACAATGAAATGTTCGTAGTACAACGCGAACACGCAGTT
GCCAAGTTCGCCGGGCTTGGTGGTGGGATGGACGAGCTGTACAAGTAACAACGTTGCACCTGTGCCTTCT
AGTTGCCAGCCATCTGTTGTTTGCCCCTCCCCCGTGCCTTCCTTGACCCTGGAAGGTGCCACTCCCACTG
TCCTTTCCTAATAAAATGAGGAAATTGCATCGCATTGTCTGAGTAGGTGTCATTCTATTCTGGGGGGTGG
GGTGGGGCAGGACAGCAAGGGGGAGGATTGGGAAGACAATAGCAGGCATGCTGGGGATGCGGTGGGCTCT
ATGGCGCTCGCTGACTGCAGGTGCCCGTGTCTCAAAATCTCTGATGTTACATTGCACAAGATAAAAATAT
ATCATCATGAACAATAAAACTGTCTGCTTACATAAACAGTAATACAAGGGGTGTTATGAGCCATATTCAA
CGGGAAACGTCGAGGCCGCGATTAAATTCCAACATGGATGCTGATTTATATGGGTATAAATGGGCTCGCG
ATAATGTCGGGCAATCAGGTGCGACAATCTATCGCTTGTATGGGAAGCCCGATGCGCCAGAGTTGTTTCT
GAAACATGGCAAAGGTAGCGTTGCCAATGATGTTACAGATGAGATGGTCAGACTAAACTGGCTGACGGAA
TTTATGCCTCTTCCGACCATCAAGCATTTTATCCGTACTCCTGGTGATGCATGGTTACTCACCACTGCGA
TCCCCGGAAAAACAGCATTCCAGGTATTAGAAGAATATCCTGATTCAGGTGAAAATATTGTTGATGCGCT
GGCAGTGTTCCTGCGCCGGTTGCATTCGATTCCTGTTTGTAATTGTCCTTTTAACAGCGATCGCGTATTT
CGTCTAGCTCAGGCGCAATCACGAATGAATAACGGTTTGGTTGATGCGAGTGATTTTGATGACGAGCGTA
ATGGCTGGCCTGTTGAACAAGTCTGGAAAGAAATGCATAAACTTTTGCCATTCTCACCGGATTCAGTCGT
CACTCATGGTGATTTCTCACTTGATAACCTTATTTTTGACGAGGGGAAATTAATAGGTTGTATTGATGTT
GGACGAGTCGGAATCGCAGACCGATACCAGGATCTTGCCATCCTATGGAACTGCCTCGGTGAGTTTTCTC
CTTCATTACAGAAACGGCTTTTTCAAAAATATGGTATTGATAATCCTGATATGAATAAATTGCAGTTTCA
TTTGATGCTCGATGAGTTTTTCTAATCAGAATT
Features (pLannotate 1.2.2; 7 found; start..end, strand, type, name):
     82..670     +  rep_origin     ori: high-copy-number ColE1/pMB1/pBR322/pUC origin of replication
    838..881     -  terminator     rrnB T1 terminator: Escherichia coli rrnB; transcription terminator T1 from the E. coli rrnB gene
   1013..1040    +  terminator     rrnB T2 terminator: transcription terminator T2 from the E. coli rrnB gene
   1502..1518    +  promoter       minP (fragment): minimal TATA-box promoter with low basal activity
   1575..2285    +  CDS            mRuby2: mRuby2 is a basic (constitutively fluorescent) red fluorescent protein published in 2012, derived from Entacmaea quadricolor. It has moderate acid sensitivity.
   2300..2524    +  polyA_signal   bGH poly(A) signal: bovine growth hormone polyadenylation signal
   2646..3455    +  CDS            KanR: aminoglycoside phosphotransferase; aph(3')-Ia; confers resistance to kanamycin in bacteria or G418 (Geneticin®) in eukaryotes
