[The description below was written by a language model from this plasmid's Addgene catalogue record and pLannotate feature annotations shown in this document.]
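Description:
pKG3660_pGEEC570_pShip-ZF10.BSx8-ybTATA-spacer-mRuby2-bGH is a compact (about 3.5 kb) synthetic-biology reporter plasmid built on the pShip backbone by Golden Gate assembly. It is propagated in E. coli from a high-copy ColE1/pUC-type origin and selected with kanamycin through an aminoglycoside phosphotransferase (KanR) gene. Two bacterial rrnB terminators (T1 and T2) sit between the origin and the expression cassette, where they presumably insulate the insert from read-through transcription originating in the backbone. No viral, integration or mammalian selection elements are annotated, so the plasmid appears suited to direct delivery such as transient transfection, although the record does not state the target cell type or delivery route.

The payload is a single inducible transcription unit. According to the construct name, eight copies of a ZF10 zinc-finger binding site lie upstream of a ybTATA minimal promoter. The feature table does not annotate the binding-site array itself, and it detects only a short minimal TATA-box promoter fragment in that position. A spacer follows, then the coding sequence for mRuby2, a constitutively fluorescent red protein derived from Entacmaea quadricolor, and transcription ends at the bovine growth hormone polyadenylation signal. Because the minimal promoter has low basal activity on its own, mRuby2 expression depends on a matching synthetic zinc-finger transcriptional regulator (SynZiFTR) binding the ZF10 sites. The record says this activator is supplied from a separate plasmid, pKG2309. The construct therefore serves as a red fluorescent readout of SynZiFTR-driven promoter activity, deposited in connection with work profiling transcriptional and translational regulation of transgenes.
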