Addgene plasmid #239739: pKG3660_pGEEC570_pShip-ZF10.BSx8-ybTATA-spacer-mRuby2-bGH
Purpose: Plasmid expressing mRuby2 from a SynZiFTR promoter, Induced with pKG2309
Depositing lab: Kate Galloway. Depositing organization: Massachusetts Institute of Technology. Publication: High-resolution profiling reveals coupled transcriptional and translational regulation of transgenes. Peterman EL, Ploessl DS, Love KS, Sanabria V, Daniels RF, Johnstone CP, Godavarti DR, Kabaria SR, Oakes CG, Pai AA, Galloway KE. Nucleic Acids Research, Volume 53, Issue 11, 24 June 2025, gkaf528 10.1093/nar/gkaf528 PubMed 39651241.
Backbone
  Vector backbone: pShip
  Vector type: Synthetic Biology
Growth in bacteria
  Bacterial resistance: Kanamycin, 50 μg/mL
  Growth temperature: 30°C
  Growth strain: NEB Stable
  Copy number: High Copy
Gene/Insert
  Gene/Insert name: mRuby2
  Species: Entacmaea quadricolor
  Cloning method: Golden Gate
Terms and licenses: Academic/Nonprofit Terms; Industry Terms: Not Available to Industry
Depositor comments: Please visit https://doi.org/10.1101/2024.11.26.625483 for bioRxiv preprint.
How to cite: pKG3660_pGEEC570_pShip-ZF10.BSx8-ybTATA-spacer-mRuby2-bGH was a gift from Kate Galloway (Addgene plasmid # 239739 ; http://n2t.net/addgene:239739 ; RRID:Addgene_239739)
